>Addgene plasmid #239577 | pXYB031 | addgene full sequence | sequence record 476851 | Addgene NGS Result
GTCAAGAGTCCCCCGTGTTCTCTCCAAATGAAATGAACTTCCTTATATAGAGGAAGGGTCTTGCGAAGGA
TAGTGGGATTGTGCGTCATCCCTTACGTCAGTGGAGATATCACATCAATCCACTTGCTTTGAAGACGTGG
TTGGAACGTCTTCTTTTTCCACGATGCTCCTCGTGGGTGGGGGTCCATCTTTGGGACCACTGTCGGCAGA
GGCATCTTCAACGATGGCCTTTCCTTTATCGCAATGATGGCATTTGTAGGAGCCACCTTCCTTTTCCACT
ATCTTCACAATAAAGTGACAGATAGCTGGGCAATGGAATCCGAGGAGGTTTCCGGATATTACCCTTTGTT
GAAAAGTCTCAATTGCCCTTTGGTCTTCTGAGACTGTATCTTTGATATTTTTGGAGTAGACAAGTGTGTC
GTGCTCCACCATGTTGACGAAGATTTTCTTCTTGTCATTGAGTCGTAAGAGACTCTGTATGAACTGTTCG
CCAGTCTTTACGGCGAGTTCTGTTAGGTCCTCTATTTGAATCTTTGACTCCATGAAGCTAAACTGAAGGC
GGGAAACGACAATCTGATCCAAGCTCAAGCTGCTCTAGCATTCGCCATTCAGGCTGCGCAACTGTTGGGA
AGGGCGATCGGTGCGGGCCTCTTCGCTATTACGCCAGCTGGCGAAAGGGGGATGTGCTGCAAGGCGATTA
AGTTGGGTAACGCCAGGGTTTTCCCAGTCACGACGTTGTAAAACGACGGCCAGTGCCAAGCTTGCATGCC
TGCAGGTCCCCAGATTAGCCTTTTCAATTTCAGAAAGAATGCTAACCCACAGATGGTTAGAGAGGCTTAC
GCAGCAGGTCTCATCAAGACGATCTACCCGAGCAATAATCTCCAGGAAATCAAATACCTTCCCAAGAAGG
TTAAAGATGCAGTCAAAAGATTCAGGACTAACTGCATCAAGAACACAGAGAAAGATATATTTCTCAAGAT
CAGAAGTACTATTCCAGTATGGACGATTCAAGGCTTGCTTCACAAACCAAGGCAAGTAATAGAGATTGGA
GTCTCTAAAAAGGTAGTTCCCACTGAATCAAAGGCCATGGAGTCAAAGATTCAAATAGAGGACCTAACAG
AACTCGCCGTAAAGACTGGCGAACAGTTCATACAGAGTCTCTTACGACTCAATGACAAGAAGAAAATCTT
CGTCAACATGGTGGAGCACGACACACTTGTCTACTCCAAAAATATCAAAGATACAGTCTCAGAAGACCAA
AGGGCAATTGAGACTTTTCAACAAAGGGTAATATCCGGAAACCTCCTCGGATTCCATTGCCCAGCTATCT
GTCACTTTATTGTGAAGATAGTGGAAAAGGAAGGTGGCTCCTACAAATGCCATCATTGCGATAAAGGAAA
GGCCATCGTTGAAGATGCCTCTGCCGACAGTGGTCCCAAAGATGGACCCCCACCCACGAGGAGCATCGTG
GAAAAAGAAGACGTTCCAACCACGTCTTCAAAGCAAGTGGATTGATGTGATATCTCCACTGACGTAAGGG
ATGACGCACAATCCCACTATCCTTCGCAAGACCCTTCCTCTATATAAGGAAGTTCATTTCATTTGGAGAG
AACACGGGGGACTCAAACATTACTCATTCACAAAACCATCTTAAAGCAACTACACAAGTCTTGAAATTTT
CTCATATTTTCTATTTACTATATAAACTTTTAATCAAATCAAGATTAAAGTTAATTAAATGACAACCTTC
AAAATCGAGTCCCGGATCCACGGCAACCTCAACGGGGAGAAGTTCGAGTTGGTTGGAGGTGGAGTAGGTG
AGGAGGGTCGCCTCGAGATTGAGATGAAGACTAAAGATAAACCACTGGCATTCTCTCCCTTCCTGCTGAC
CACTTGCATGGGTTACGGGTTCTACCACTTCGCCAGCTTCCCAAAGGGGATTAAGAACATCTATAAAAGT
TATCAGGCATGCACCTGGTAGCTAGTCTTTAAACCAATAGATTGCATCGGTTTAAAAGGCAAGACCGTCA
AATTGCGGGAAAGGGGTCAACAGCCGTTCAGTACCAAGTCTCAGGGGAAACTTTGAGATGGCCTTGCAAA
GGGTATGGTAATAAGCTGACGGACATGGTCCTAACCACGCAGCCAAGTCCTAAGTCAACAGATCTTCTGT
TGATATGGATGCAGTTCACAAACTAAATGTCGGTCGGGGAAGATGTATTCTTCTCATAAGATATAGTCGG
ACCTCTCCTTAATGGGAGCTAGCGGATGAAGTGATGCAACACTGGAGCCGCTGGGAACTAATTTGTATGC
GAAAGTATATTGATTAGTTTTGGAGTACTCGCTTCATGCTGCAACGAACGGAGGTTACACCAACACCAGG
AAGGAGATCTATGAAGACGGCGGCATCTTGGAGGTCAACTTCCGTTACACTTACGAGTTCAACAAGATCA
TCGGTGACGTCGAGTGCATTGGACATGGATTCCCAAGTCAGAGTCCGATCTTCAAGGACACGATCGTGAA
GAGTTGTCCCACGGTGGACCTGATGTTGCCAATGTCCGGGAACATCATCGCCAGCTCCTACGCTTACGCC
TTCCAACTGAAGGACGGCTCTTTCTACACGGCAGAAGTCAAGAACAACATAGACTTCAAGAATCCAATCC
ACGAGTCCTTCTCGAAGTCAGGGCCCATGTTCACCCACAGACGTGTCGAGGAGACTCTCACCAAGGAGAA
CCTTGCCATAGTGGAGTACCAGCAGGTTTTCAACAGCGCCCCAAGAGACATGTAGATATGAAGATGAAGA
TGAAATATTTGGTGTGTCAAATAAAAAGCTTGTGTGCTTAAGTTTGTGTTTTTTTCTTGGCTTGTTGTGT
TATGAATTTGTGGCTTTTTCTAATATTAAATGAATGTAAGATCTCATTATAATGAATAAACAAATGTTTC
TATAATCCATTGTGAATGTTTTGTTGGATCTCTTCTGCAGCATATAACTACTGTATGTGCTATGGTATGG
ACTATGGAATATGATTAAAGATAAGATGGGCTCATAGAGTAAAACGAGGCGAGGGACCTATAAACCTCCC
TTCATCATGCTATTTCATGATCTATTTTATAAAATAAAGATGTAGAAAAAAGTAAGCGTAATAACCGCAA
AACAAATGATTTAAAACATGGCACATAATGAGGAGATTAAGTTCGGTTTACGTTTATTTTAGTACTAATT
GTAACGTGAGACTACGTATCGGGAATCGCCTAATTAAAGCATTAATGCGAACCTGATTAGATTCACCGAC
CCTCCTATCGTGTCGACCTTTCTGTTTCTTAGAATTTTTTGGTAGTCTATGTACTAATAATGTCAGCTTC
GTATTTATTTCATAAGCAATTTGCATTTGCAATTTGTTTTTTACTTTTATTTTTATTGTATTGTGGAATG
TGGACTCGTACCAACATGAAGTTATATACCACCAAAAAAATTACAGTTAGTCAAAAGATTCACGAGTGAG
AGCTACTTATGATTGTCTTTTACGTATATGTCTAATTGTCTATTTGCTCAATAATCTTTGTACTTTCTTT
TGTCGTTGATAAAATCACAAAGTTCCAAAAGTAATCGAATGATTTGCTTTTAAGAAAAGAAGAGCTCAAT
AATTCAACATATATCTGTACACAATTACCGCCTTTGAGTGAGCTCTAGATGCCACCTGACGTCTAAGAAG
AATTCGTAATCATGGTCATAGCTGTTTCCTGTGTGAAATTGTTATCCGCTCACAATTCCACACAACATAC
GAGCCGGAAGCATAAAGTGTAAAGCCTGGGGTGCCTAATGAGTGAGCTAACTCACATTAATTGCGTTGCG
CTCACTGCCCGCTTTCCAGTCGGGAAACCTGTCGTGCCAGCTGCATTAATGAATCGGCCAACGCGCGGGG
AGAGGCGGTTTGCGTATTGGCTAGAGCAGCTTGCCAACATGGTGGAGCACGACACTCTCGTCTACTCCAA
GAATATCAAAGATACAGTCTCAGAAGACCAAAGGGCTATTGAGACTTTTCAACAAAGGGTAATATCGGGA
AACCTCCTCGGATTCCATTGCCCAGCTATCTGTCACTTCATCAAAAGGACAGTAGAAAAGGAAGGTGGCA
CCTACAAATGCCATCATTGCGATAAAGGAAAGGCTATCGTTCAAGATGCCTCTGCCGACAGTGGTCCCAA
AGATGGACCCCCACCCACGAGGAGCATCGTGGAAAAAGAAGACGTTCCAACCACGTCTTCAAAGCAAGTG
GATTGATGTGAACATGGTGGAGCACGACACTCTCGTCTACTCCAAGAATATCAAAGATACAGTCTCAGAA
GACCAAAGGGCTATTGAGACTTTTCAACAAAGGGTAATATCGGGAAACCTCCTCGGATTCCATTGCCCAG
CTATCTGTCACTTCATCAAAAGGACAGTAGAAAAGGAAGGTGGCACCTACAAATGCCATCATTGCGATAA
AGGAAAGGCTATCGTTCAAGATGCCTCTGCCGACAGTGGTCCCAAAGATGGACCCCCACCCACGAGGAGC
ATCGTGGAAAAAGAAGACGTTCCAACCACGTCTTCAAAGCAAGTGGATTGATGTGATATCTCCACTGACG
TAAGGGATGACGCACAATCCCACTATCCTTCGCAAGACCCTTCCTCTATATAAGGAAGTTCATTTCATTT
GGAGAGGACACGCTGAAATCACCAGTCTCTCTCTACAAATCTATCTCTCTCGAGCTTTCGCAGATCCCGG
GGGGCAATGAGATATGGGGATTGAACAAGATGGATTGCACGCAGGTTCTCCGGCCGCTTGGGTGGAGAGG
CTATTCGGCTATGACTGGGCACAACAGACAATCGGCTGCTCTGATGCCGCCGTGTTCCGGCTGTCAGCGC
AGGGGCGCCCGGTTCTTTTTGTCAAGACCGACCTGTCCGGTGCCCTGAATGAACTCCAGGACGAGGCAGC
GCGGCTATCGTGGCTGGCCACGACGGGCGTTCCTTGCGCAGCTGTGCTCGACGTTGTCACTGAAGCGGGA
AGGGACTGGCTGCTATTGGGCGAAGTGCCGGGGCAGGATCTCCTGTCATCTCACCTTGCTCCTGCCGAGA
AAGTATCCATCATGGCTGATGCAATGCGGCGGCTGCATACGCTTGATCCGGCTACCTGCCCATTCGACCA
CCAAGCGAAACATCGCATCGAGCGAGCACGTACTCGGATGGAAGCCGGTCTTGTCGATCAGGATGATCTG
GACGAAGAGCATCAGGGGCTCGCGCCAGCCGAACTGTTCGCCAGGCTCAAGGCGCGCATGCCCGACGGCG
AGGATCTCGTCGTGACACATGGCGATGCCTGCTTGCCGAATATCATGGTGGAAAATGGCCGCTTTTCTGG
ATTCATCGACTGTGGCCGGCTGGGTGTGGCGGACCGCTATCAGGACATAGCGTTGGCTACCCGTGATATT
GCTGAAGAGCTTGGCGGCGAATGGGCTGACCGCTTCCTCGTGCTTTACGGTATCGCCGCTCCCGATTCGC
AGCGCATCGCCTTCTATCGCCTTCTTGACGAGTTCTTCTGAAGTAGATGCCGACCGGATCTGTCGATCGA
CAAGCTCGAGTTTCTCCATAATAATGTGTGAGTAGTTCCCAGATAAGGGAATTAGGGTTCCTATAGGGTT
TCGCTCATGTGTTGAGCATATAAGAAACCCTTAGTATGTATTTGTATTTGTAAAATACTTCTATCAATAA
AATTTCTAATTCCTAAAACCAAAATCCAGTACTAAAATCCAGATCCCCCGAATTAATTCGGCGTTAATTC
AGTACATTAAAAACGTCCGCAATGTGTTATTAAGTTGTCTAAGCGTCAATTTGTTTACACCACAATATAT
CCTGCCACCAGCCAGCCAACAGCTCCCCGACCGGCAGCTCGGCACAAAATCACCACTCGATACAGGCAGC
CCATCAGTCCGGGACGGCGTCAGCGGGAGAGCCGTTGTAAGGCGGCAGACTTTGCTCATGTTACCGATGC
TATTCGGAAGAACGGCAACTAAGCTGCCGGGTTTGAAACACGGATGATCTCGCGGAGGGTAGCATGTTGA
TTGTAACGATGACAGAGCGTTGCTGCCTGTGATCACCGCGGTTTCAAAATCGGCTCCGTCGATACTATGT
TATACGCCAACTTTGAAAACAACTTTGAAAAAGCTGTTTTCTGGTATTTAAGGTTTTAGAATGCAAGGAA
CAGTGAATTGGAGTTCGTCTTGTTATAATTAGCTTCTTGGGGTATCTTTAAATACTGTAGAAAAGAGGAA
GGAAATAATAAATGGCTAAAATGAGAATATCACCGGAATTGAAAAAACTGATCGAAAAATACCGCTGCGT
AAAAGATACGGAAGGAATGTCTCCTGCTAAGGTATATAAGCTGGTGGGAGAAAATGAAAACCTATATTTA
AAAATGACGGACAGCCGGTATAAAGGGACCACCTATGATGTGGAACGGGAAAAGGACATGATGCTATGGC
TGGAAGGAAAGCTGCCTGTTCCAAAGGTCCTGCACTTTGAACGGCATGATGGCTGGAGCAATCTGCTCAT
GAGTGAGGCCGATGGCGTCCTTTGCTCGGAAGAGTATGAAGATGAACAAAGCCCTGAAAAGATTATCGAG
CTGTATGCGGAGTGCATCAGGCTCTTTCACTCCATCGACATATCGGATTGTCCCTATACGAATAGCTTAG
ACAGCCGCTTAGCCGAATTGGATTACTTACTGAATAACGATCTGGCCGATGTGGATTGCGAAAACTGGGA
AGAAGACACTCCATTTAAAGATCCGCGCGAGCTGTATGATTTTTTAAAGACGGAAAAGCCCGAAGAGGAA
CTTGTCTTTTCCCACGGCGACCTGGGAGACAGCAACATCTTTGTGAAAGATGGCAAAGTAAGTGGCTTTA
TTGATCTTGGGAGAAGCGGCAGGGCGGACAAGTGGTATGACATTGCCTTCTGCGTCCGGTCGATCAGGGA
GGATATCGGGGAAGAACAGTATGTCGAGCTATTTTTTGACTTACTGGGGATCAAGCCTGATTGGGAGAAA
ATAAAATATTATATTTTACTGGATGAATTGTTTTAGTACCTAGAATGCATGACCAAAATCCCTTAACGTG
AGTTTTCGTTCCACTGAGCGTCAGACCCCGTAGAAAAGATCAAAGGATCTTCTTGAGATCCTTTTTTTCT
GCGCGTAATCTGCTGCTTGCAAACAAAAAAACCACCGCTACCAGCGGTGGTTTGTTTGCCGGATCAAGAG
CTACCAACTCTTTTTCCGAAGGTAACTGGCTTCAGCAGAGCGCAGATACCAAATACTGTCCTTCTAGTGT
AGCCGTAGTTAGGCCACCACTTCAAGAACTCTGTAGCACCGCCTACATACCTCGCTCTGCTAATCCTGTT
ACCAGTGGCTGCTGCCAGTGGCGATAAGTCGTGTCTTACCGGGTTGGACTCAAGACGATAGTTACCGGAT
AAGGCGCAGCGGTCGGGCTGAACGGGGGGTTCGTGCACACAGCCCAGCTTGGAGCGAACGACCTACACCG
AACTGAGATACCTACAGCGTGAGCTATGAGAAAGCGCCACGCTTCCCGAAGGGAGAAAGGCGGACAGGTA
TCCGGTAAGCGGCAGGGTCGGAACAGGAGAGCGCACGAGGGAGCTTCCAGGGGGAAACGCCTGGTATCTT
TATAGTCCTGTCGGGTTTCGCCACCTCTGACTTGAGCGTCGATTTTTGTGATGCTCGTCAGGGGGGCGGA
GCCTATGGAAAAACGCCAGCAACGCGGCCTTTTTACGGTTCCTGGCCTTTTGCTGGCCTTTTGCTCACAT
GTTCTTTCCTGCGTTATCCCCTGATTCTGTGGATAACCGTATTACCGCCTTTGAGTGAGCTGATACCGCT
CGCCGCAGCCGAACGACCGAGCGCAGCGAGTCAGTGAGCGAGGAAGCGGAAGAGCGCCTGATGCGGTATT
TTCTCCTTACGCATCTGTGCGGTATTTCACACCGCATATGGTGCACTCTCAGTACAATCTGCTCTGATGC
CGCATAGTTAAGCCAGTATACACTCCGCTATCGCTACGTGACTGGGTCATGGCTGCGCCCCGACACCCGC
CAACACCCGCTGACGCGCCCTGACGGGCTTGTCTGCTCCCGGCATCCGCTTACAGACAAGCTGTGACCGT
CTCCGGGAGCTGCATGTGTCAGAGGTTTTCACCGTCATCACCGAAACGCGCGAGGCAGGGTGCCTTGATG
TGGGCGCCGGCGGTCGAGTGGCGACGGCGCGGCTTGTCCGCGCCCTGGTAGATTGCCTGGCCGTAGGCCA
GCCATTTTTGAGCGGCCAGCGGCCGCGATAGGCCGACGCGAAGCGGCGGGGCGTAGGGAGCGCAGCGACC
GAAGGGTAGGCGCTTTTTGCAGCTCTTCGGCTGTGCGCTGGCCAGACAGTTATGCACAGGCCAGGCGGGT
TTTAAGAGTTTTAATAAGTTTTAAAGAGTTTTAGGCGGAAAAATCGCCTTTTTTCTCTTTTATATCAGTC
ACTTACATGTGTGACCGGTTCCCAATGTACGGCTTTGGGTTCCCAATGTACGGGTTCCGGTTCCCAATGT
ACGGCTTTGGGTTCCCAATGTACGTGCTATCCACAGGAAAGAGACCTTTTCGACCTTTTTCCCCTGCTAG
GGCAATTTGCCCTAGCATCTGCTCCGTACATTAGGAACCGGCGGATGCTTCGCCCTCGATCAGGTTGCGG
TAGCGCATGACTAGGATCGGGCCAGCCTGCCCCGCCTCCTCCTTCAAATCGTACTCCGGCAGGTCATTTG
ACCCGATCAGCTTGCGCACGGTGAAACAGAACTTCTTGAACTCTCCGGCGCTGCCACTGCGTTCGTAGAT
CGTCTTGAACAACCATCTGGCTTCTGCCTTGCCTGCGGCGCGGCGTGCCAGGCGGTAGAGAAAACGGCCG
ATGCCGGGATCGATCAAAAAGTAATCGGGGTGAACCGTCAGCACGTCCGGGTTCTTGCCTTCTGTGATCT
CGCGGTACATCCAATCAGCTAGCTCGATCTCGATGTACTCCGGCCGCCCGGTTTCGCTCTTTACGATCTT
GTAGCGGCTAATCAAGGCTTCACCCTCGGATACCGTCACCAGGCGGCCGTTCTTGGCCTTCTTCGTACGC
TGCATGGCAACGTGCGTGGTGTTTAACCGAATGCAGGTTTCTACCAGGTCGTCTTTCTGCTTTCCGCCAT
CGGCTCGCCGGCAGAACTTGAGTACGTCCGCAACGTGTGGACGGAACACGCGGCCGGGCTTGTCTCCCTT
CCCTTCCCGGTATCGGTTCATGGATTCGGTTAGATGGGAAACCGCCATCAGTACCAGGTCGTAATCCCAC
ACACTGGCCATGCCGGCCGGCCCTGCGGAAACCTCTACGTGCCCGTCTGGAAGCTCGTAGCGGATCACCT
CGCCAGCTCGTCGGTCACGCTTCGACAGACGGAAAACGGCCACGTCCATGATGCTGCGACTATCGCGGGT
GCCCACGTCATAGAGCATCGGAACGAAAAAATCTGGTTGCTCGTCGCCCTTGGGCGGCTTCCTAATCGAC
GGCGCACCGGCTGCCGGCGGTTGCCGGGATTCTTTGCGGATTCGATCAGCGGCCGCTTGCCACGATTCAC
CGGGGCGTGCTTCTGCCTCGATGCGTTGCCGCTGGGCGGCCTGCGCGGCCTTCAACTTCTCCACCAGGTC
ATCACCCAGCGCCGCGCCGATTTGTACCGGGCCGGATGGTTTGCGACCGCTCACGCCGATTCCTCGGGCT
TGGGGGTTCCAGTGCCATTGCAGGGCCGGCAGGCAACCCAGCCGCTTACGCCTGGCCAACCGCCCGTTCC
TCCACACATGGGGCATTCCACGGCGTCGGTGCCTGGTTGTTCTTGATTTTCCATGCCGCCTCCTTTAGCC
GCTAAAATTCATCTACTCATTTATTCATTTGCTCATTTACTCTGGTAGCTGCGCGATGTATTCAGATAGC
AGCTCGGTAATGGTCTTGCCTTGGCGTACCGCGTACATCTTCAGCTTGGTGTGATCCTCCGCCGGCAACT
GAAAGTTGACCCGCTTCATGGCTGGCGTGTCTGCCAGGCTGGCCAACGTTGCAGCCTTGCTGCTGCGTGC
GCTCGGACGGCCGGCACTTAGCGTGTTTGTGCTTTTGCTCATTTTCTCTTTACCTCATTAACTCAAATGA
GTTTTGATTTAATTTCAGCGGCCAGCGCCTGGACCTCGCGGGCAGCGTCGCCCTCGGGTTCTGATTCAAG
AACGGTTGTGCCGGCGGCGGCAGTGCCTGGGTAGCTCACGCGCTGCGTGATACGGGACTCAAGAATGGGC
AGCTCGTACCCGGCCAGCGCCTCGGCAACCTCACCGCCGATGCGCGTGCCTTTGATCGCCCGCGACACGA
CAAAGGCCGCTTGTAGCCTTCCATCCGTGACCTCAATGCGCTGCTTAACCAGCTCCACCAGGTCGGCGGT
GGCCCATATGTCGTAAGGGCTTGGCTGCACCGGAATCAGCACGAAGTCGGCTGCCTTGATCGCGGACACA
GCCAAGTCCGCCGCCTGGGGCGCTCCGTCGATCACTACGAAGTCGCGCCGGCCGATGGCCTTCACGTCGC
GGTCAATCGTCGGGCGGTCGATGCCGACAACGGTTAGCGGTTGATCTTCCCGCACGGCCGCCCAATCGCG
GGCACTGCCCTGGGGATCGGAATCGACTAACAGAACATCGGCCCCGGCGAGTTGCAGGGCGCGGGCTAGA
TGGGTTGCGATGGTCGTCTTGCCTGACCCGCCTTTCTGGTTAAGTACAGCGATAACCTTCATGCGTTCCC
CTTGCGTATTTGTTTATTTACTCATCGCATCATATACGCAGCGACCGCATGACGCAAGCTGTTTTACTCA
AATACACATCACCTTTTTAGACGGCGGCGCTCGGTTTCTTCAGCGGCCAAGCTGGCCGGCCAGGCCGCCA
GCTTGGCATCAGACAAACCGGCCAGGATTTCATGCAGCCGCACGGTTGAGACGTGCGCGGGCGGCTCGAA
CACGTACCCGGCCGCGATCATCTCCGCCTCGATCTCTTCGGTAATGAAAAACGGTTCGTCCTGGCCGTCC
TGGTGCGGTTTCATGCTTGTTCCTCTTGGCGTTCATTCTCGGCGGCCGCCAGGGCGTCGGCCTCGGTCAA
TGCGTCCTCACGGAAGGCACCGCGCCGCCTGGCCTCGGTGGGCGTCACTTCCTCGCTGCGCTCAAGTGCG
CGGTACAGGGTCGAGCGATGCACGCCAAGCAGTGCAGCCGCCTCTTTCACGGTGCGGCCTTCCTGGTCGA
TCAGCTCGCGGGCGTGCGCGATCTGTGCCGGGGTGAGGGTAGGGCGGGGGCCAAACTTCACGCCTCGGGC
CTTGGCGGCCTCGCGCCCGCTCCGGGTGCGGTCGATGATTAGGGAACGCTCGAACTCGGCAATGCCGGCG
AACACGGTCAACACCATGCGGCCGGCCGGCGTGGTGGTGTCGGCCCACGGCTCTGCCAGGCTACGCAGGC
CCGCGCCGGCCTCCTGGATGCGCTCGGCAATGTCCAGTAGGTCGCGGGTGCTGCGGGCCAGGCGGTCTAG
CCTGGTCACTGTCACAACGTCGCCAGGGCGTAGGTGGTCAAGCATCCTGGCCAGCTCCGGGCGGTCGCGC
CTGGTGCCGGTGATCTTCTCGGAAAACAGCTTGGTGCAGCCGGCCGCGTGCAGTTCGGCCCGTTGGTTGG
TCAAGTCCTGGTCGTCGGTGCTGACGCGGGCATAGCCCAGCAGGCCAGCGGCGGCGCTCTTGTTCATGGC
GTAATGTCTCCGGTTCTAGTCGCAAGTATTCTACTTTATGCGACTAAAACACGCGACAAGAAAACGCCAG
GAAAAGGGCAGGGCGGCAGCCTGTCGCGTAACTTAGGACTTGTGCGACATGTCGTTTTCAGAAGACGGCT
GCACTGAACGTCAGAAGCCGACTGCACTATAGCAGCGGAGGGGTTGGATCAAAGTACTTTGATCCCGAGG
GGAACCCTGTGGTTGGCATGCACATACAAATGGACGAACGGATAAACCTTTTCACGCCCTTTTAAATATC
CGATTATTCTAATAAACGCTCTTTTCTCTTAGGTTTACCCGCCAATATATCCTGTCAAACACTGATAGTT
TAATTCCCGATCTAGTAACATAGATGACACCGCGCGCGATAATTTATCCTAGTTTGCGCGCTATATTTTG
TTTTCTATCGCGTATTAAATGTATAATTGCGGGACTCTAATCATAAAAACCCATCTCATAAATAACGTCA
TGCATTACATGTTAATTATTACATGCTTAACGTAATTCAACAGAAATTATATGATAATCATCGCAAGACC
GGCAACAGGATTCAATCTTAAGAAACTTTATTGCCAAATGTTTGAACGATCGGGGAAATTCGAGCTGGTC
ACCAATTCACACGTGATGGTGATGGTGATGGCTAGCGTTCTTGTAGCCGAAATCTGGAATGTTGGTCCAG
CGCTCGCGAAAGACGTGCGCGGCGAGCTTCGGCTTGCGGTCACGAGTGAACACGCCCTTCTTGTTTCCTT
GGACGCGCATCACGCCCTGAGAGGTCGCGAAGTCCGCGAAGTTCCACGCTTGCTCACCCACGAAGTTCTC
AAACTCATCGAACACGACGTGGTTCGCCTGGTAGTACTCGACTTGATATTCCTCGGTGAACATCACTGGA
TCAATGTCGTGAAAGCCCGCAACGGTGTCTGCGCCGTACTCAGTGATCATGATCGGCTTTCCTGGGCAAC
GCTTGTTCCACGCGTGAAATTCCTGGCGGAGATGGACTTTGGCCGCTTCGAGATCACCGCCATCGAAGTA
CCATCCGTTATAGCGATTGAGCGCGATGACGTCAATCAGTTCGGCGACTTTGTCCGTCTCCGGGGTAGCC
ATCACAAACAGCACGATCGTGACCGGACGCTTCTGTGGGTCGAGTTCCTTGGTCAGCTCCACCAACGGCT
TGAAGTACTCGTACGCGCCCTCTTCCTCAGTCGCCGCCTCGTTGGCGATGCTCCACATCACGACGCTTGG
ATGGTTCTTGTCACGAGACACCAGTTCACGGAGAACGTCTTGATGGTGCTCAAACGTCCGAATCTTCTCC
CAGGTACTGACGCGCTCGCTGCCTTCGCCGAGTCCCGTGGTGGCCATGAAGTTGAGGTGCACGCCAACTG
CCGGAGTCTCGTCGATCACGACCAGACCCTCGCGATCCGCAAGACGCATCAACTCTTCAGAGTACGGATA
GTGTGCGGTCCGGAAGCTGTTGGCGCCGATCCATTTGAGGATATTGAAATCCATCACATTGCTCGCTTCG
TTAAAGCCACGGCCGTTGATAGGAGTGTCCTCATGTTTGCCAAAGCCCTTGAAGTAGAACGGTTTGTTGT
TGATGAGGAACTTGCCGTCGTTGACTTCCACGGTCCGCACGCCGAACGGCTCTTCATAGACATCGATGGT
CAGTCCGTCGTTCACCAGTTCCACTTTGATCTGGTAGAGATACGTGTTCAGTGGTTCCCAGAGGATGACA
TTCGGAATCTCCACGTTACCGCTCAGGCCCTCGGTGCTTGCGACCACTTTGCCTTCCTCATCCACGACCG
ACACTTTCACGGTCTCGGCTTTGCCTTGAAAGTCCACCGTATAGGTCACAGTCCCGGTTGGGCCATTGAA
GTCGGTCACAACCGAGATGTCCTCGACGTACGTAAACGGGGTCGTGTAGATTTTCACCGGACGGTGCAGG
CCTGCATAGTTGAAGAAGTCGAAGTTCGGCTTGTTACGAATGACTTTTCCGAGGCCCTCTTCGTGGCGCT
CGCTGTACAGCCCCACCGGGAGGGTGCTATCGTCGAGGATGTTGTCCACGGCGACGGTGACGCGATTCAT
GCCATCACGCAGCGAGTTGTTGATTTCCGCTTCGAATGGCAGGAATCCGCCCTTGTGCTCCACGACCAGC
TCACCATTGACATAGACAATTGCTTTGTGAGTTGCAGAGCCGAAGCGGAGCACGATACGCTGATCCTTCA
GATAGGCCGGCACCGTGAACTCACGTTCGTACCAGACATATCCGATATGGTTGCGGATTTCCTTGGTCAC
GCCAATGTCATTGTAACTGCTTGGGACGGCCATACTAATAGTGTCGGTCAGCTTGCTTTCGTACCACTTC
TCTTCCAGTCCTTTCCCGTAGTCCAGCTTGAAGTTCCAGACGCCATTGAGGTCGAAGACGCCACGGGTCT
CGGTGTTGATCGGGTACAGACTAGTTCGTCGGTTCTGTAACTATCATCATCATCATAGACACACGAAATA
AAGTAATCAGATTATCAGTTAAAGCTATGTAATATTTACACCATAACCAATCAATTAAAAAATAGATCAG
TTTAAAGAAAGATCAAAGCTCAAAAAAATAAAAAGAGAAAAGGGTCCTAACCAAGAAAATGAAGGAGAAA
AACTAGAAATTTACCCTCAGATCTACCATG
Features (pLannotate 1.2.2; 27 found; start..end, strand, type, name):
     20..361     -  promoter       CaMV 35S promoter: strong constitutive promoter from cauliflower mosaic virus
    601..755     -  CDS            lacZα (fragment): LacZα fragment of β-galactosidase; lacZ fragment
    758..778     -  misc_feature   MCS (fragment): pUC18/19 multiple cloning site
   1269..1610    +  promoter       CaMV 35S promoter: strong constitutive promoter from cauliflower mosaic virus
   1897..1920    +  CDS            CopGFP (fragment): green fluorescent protein 2 from Pontellina plumata, also known as ppluGFP2 (Shagin et al., 2004)
   1953..2259    +  ncRNA          Intron gpI: Accession: RF00028 - Group I catalytic intron
   2787..3035    +  terminator     HSP terminator: efficient transcription terminator from the Arabidopsis thaliana heat shock protein 18.2 gene (Nagaya et al., 2010)
   3747..3769    -  protein_bind   lac operator (fragment): The lac repressor binds to the lac operator to inhibit transcription in E. coli. This inhibition can be relieved by adding lactose or isopropyl-β-D-thiogalactopyranoside (IPTG). lac repressor encoded by lacI
   3773..3803    -  promoter       lac promoter: promoter for the E. coli lac operon
   3818..3839    -  protein_bind   CAP binding site: CAP binding activates transcription in the presence of cAMP. E. coli catabolite activator protein
   3852..3940    -  CDS            lacI (fragment): lac repressor; lacI; The lac repressor binds to the lac operator to inhibit transcription in E. coli. This inhibition can be relieved by adding lactose or isopropyl-β-D-thiogalactopyranoside (IPTG).
   4030..4706    +  promoter       CaMV 35S promoter (enhanced): cauliflower mosaic virus 35S promoter with a duplicated enhancer region
   4779..5571    +  CDS            NeoR/KanR (fragment): aminoglycoside phosphotransferase from Tn5; aph(3')-II (or nptII); confers resistance to neomycin, kanamycin, and G418 (Geneticin®)
   5611..5785    +  polyA_signal   CaMV poly(A) signal: cauliflower mosaic virus polyadenylation signal
   5863..5887    -  misc_feature   LB T-DNA repeat: left border repeat from nopaline C58 T-DNA
   6312..7106    +  CDS            KanR: aminoglycoside phosphotransferase; aphA-3; confers resistance to kanamycin
   7193..7781    +  rep_origin     ori: high-copy-number ColE1/pMB1/pBR322/pUC origin of replication
   7967..8107    -  misc_feature   bom: basis of mobility region from pBR322
   8209..8248    -  CDS            rop (fragment): Rop protein, which maintains plasmids at low copy number; rop
   8451..8645    -  rep_origin     pVS1 oriV: origin of replication for the Pseudomonas plasmid pVS1 (Heeb et al., 2000)
   8711..9784    -  CDS            pVS1 RepA: replication protein from the Pseudomonas plasmid pVS1 (Heeb et al., 2000)
  10213..10842   -  CDS            pVS1 StaA: stability protein from the Pseudomonas plasmid pVS1 (Heeb et al., 2000)
  11402..11803   -  CDS            Y4CG_SINFN (fragment): Protein inferred from homology: Swiss-Prot protein existence level 3. From Sinorhizobium fredii (strain NBRC 101917 / NGR234).
  12143..12167   -  misc_feature   RB T-DNA repeat: right border repeat from nopaline C58 T-DNA
  12189..12441   -  terminator     NOS terminator: nopaline synthase terminator and poly(A) signal
  12473..12490   -  CDS            7xHis (fragment): 6xHis affinity tag
  12497..14519   -  CDS            GUSPlus™: β-glucuronidase codon-optimized Staphylococcus gusA gene with a catalase intron to ensure expression in plants but not bacteria
