[The description below was written by a language model from this plasmid's Addgene catalogue record and pLannotate feature annotations shown in this document.]
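Description:
pXYB031 is a plant expression and synthetic biology construct built on the pCAMBIA1305.1 binary backbone, a 14.5 kb T-DNA vector suited to Agrobacterium-mediated delivery into plants. It carries a ColE1/pMB1-type origin with a bom site for propagation in E. coli, and the pVS1 oriV, RepA and StaA functions that support replication and stable maintenance in Agrobacterium. Bacterial selection is by kanamycin through an aphA-3 type KanR gene located outside the T-DNA borders.

Between the nopaline-type left and right border repeats, the annotation shows three expression units. The payload is a CaMV 35S promoter driving a GFPuv coding sequence interrupted by a group I catalytic intron, terminated by the Arabidopsis HSP18.2 terminator. According to the record the ribozyme is deactivated, so the intervening sequence should not be spliced out and an intact GFPuv reading frame should not be restored. The record does not say how the ribozyme was inactivated. The annotation tool labelled only a short stretch upstream of the intron, as a CopGFP fragment, and did not mark the GFPuv halves themselves. A second unit places an nptII (NeoR/KanR) gene under an enhanced 35S promoter with the CaMV poly(A) signal, which would provide a plant selectable marker. A third unit is the backbone's 35S-driven GUSPlus reporter, which carries a catalase intron and a His tag, with the NOS terminator. Remnants of the lacZα/MCS region also remain.

The construct most plausibly serves as a negative control for a split ribozyme system for plant RNA imaging and genetic engineering, although the record does not state this explicitly.
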