Addgene plasmid #239577: pXYB031
Purpose: Deactivated ribozyme split GFPuv expression
Depositing lab: Xiaohan Yang. Depositing organization: Oak Ridge National Laboratory. Publication: A split ribozyme system for in vivo plant RNA imaging and genetic engineering. Liu Y, Rajput R, Islam MT, Valle ID, Yao T, Agrawal R, Boone BA, Eckert CA, Abraham PE, Chen JG, Tuskan GA, Yang X. Plant Biotechnol J. 2025 May;23(5):1640-1649. doi: 10.1111/pbi.14612. Epub 2025 Feb 7. PubMed 39919021.
Backbone
  Vector backbone: pCAMBIA1305.1
  Vector type: Plant Expression, Synthetic Biology
Growth in bacteria
  Bacterial resistance: Kanamycin, 50 μg/mL
  Growth temperature: 37°C
  Growth strain: DH5alpha
  Copy number: Unknown
Gene/Insert
  Gene/Insert name: GFPuv coding sequence inserted with deactivated ribozyme
Terms and licenses: Academic/Nonprofit Terms; Industry Terms: Not Available to Industry
How to cite: pXYB031 was a gift from Xiaohan Yang (Addgene plasmid # 239577 ; http://n2t.net/addgene:239577 ; RRID:Addgene_239577)
